Addgene plasmid #62565: pJKR-H-ttgR
Purpose: Flavonoid biosensor. High copy plasmid that expresses GFP proportional to flavonoid concentration.
Depositing lab: George Church. Depositing organization: Harvard Medical School. Publication: Synthetic biosensors for precise gene control and real-time monitoring of metabolites. Rogers JK, Guzman CD, Taylor ND, Raman S, Anderson K, Church GM. Nucleic Acids Res. 2015 Jul 7. pii: gkv616. 10.1093/nar/gkv616 PubMed 26152303.
Backbone
  Vector backbone: pUC
  Vector type: Bacterial Expression
Growth in bacteria
  Bacterial resistance: Ampicillin, 100 μg/mL
  Growth temperature: 37°C
  Growth strain: DH5alpha
  Copy number: High Copy
Gene/Insert
  Gene/Insert name: GFP
Terms and licenses: Academic/Nonprofit Terms; Industry Terms: Not Available to Industry
How to cite: pJKR-H-ttgR was a gift from George Church (Addgene plasmid # 62565 ; http://n2t.net/addgene:62565 ; RRID:Addgene_62565)
