[The description below was written by a language model from this plasmid's Addgene catalogue record and pLannotate feature annotations shown in this document.]
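Description:
pJKR-H-ttgR is a high-copy bacterial expression plasmid built on a pUC backbone and designed as a flavonoid biosensor for E. coli. At 4,052 bp, it is propagated through the high-copy ColE1/pMB1-type origin and selected with ampicillin via the bla β-lactamase gene and its promoter. The "H" in the name matches its recorded high copy number.

The sensing module combines two coding sequences. The first is superfolder GFP, a rapidly maturing Aequorea victoria derivative, preceded by a fragment of the efficient bacteriophage T7 gene 10 ribosome binding site. The second is ttgR, the repressor from Pseudomonas putida DOT-T1E. In its native context TtgR binds the intergenic promoter region between ttgR and the ttgABC efflux operon, and it releases the DNA when bound by small-molecule ligands. In this plasmid, flavonoid binding to TtgR is expected to relieve repression of the reporter, so that GFP fluorescence rises in proportion to flavonoid concentration, as the stated purpose describes.

The feature table does not annotate the TtgR-responsive promoter or operator driving GFP, nor the promoter expressing ttgR. These presumably lie in the unannotated intervals upstream of each gene, but the record does not define them. A CAP binding site is annotated between the two coding sequences. The rrnB T1 and T2 terminators, with adjacent 5S rRNA sequence, sit upstream of the reporter and probably insulate it from read-through from the backbone, while a T7 terminator follows ttgR.

The plasmid is intended for real-time fluorescent monitoring of flavonoid levels in living bacteria and for small-molecule-inducible control of gene expression.
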