Features (pLannotate 1.2.2; 11 found; start..end, strand, type, name):
      1..58      +  promoter       AmpR promoter (fragment): bla
     59..919     +  CDS            AmpR: β-lactamase; bla; confers resistance to ampicillin, carbenicillin, and related antibiotics
   1090..1678    +  rep_origin     ori: high-copy-number ColE1/pMB1/pBR322/pUC origin of replication
   1818..1933    +  ncRNA          5S rRNA: Accession: RF00001 - 5S ribosomal RNA
   1937..2023    +  terminator     rrnB T1 terminator: Escherichia coli rrnB; transcription terminator T1 from the E. coli rrnB gene
   2115..2142    +  terminator     rrnB T2 terminator: transcription terminator T2 from the E. coli rrnB gene
   2233..2251    +  RBS            RBS (fragment): efficient ribosome binding site from bacteriophage T7 gene 10 (Olins and Rangwala, 1989)
   2259..2972    +  CDS            Superfolder GFP: Superfolder GFP is a basic (constitutively fluorescent) green fluorescent protein published in 2005, derived from Aequorea victoria. It is reported to be a very rapidly-maturing weak dimer.
   3001..3022    -  protein_bind   CAP binding site: CAP binding activates transcription in the presence of cAMP. E. coli catabolite activator protein
   3281..3910    +  CDS            ttgR: TTGR_PSEPT - Experimental evidence at protein level: Swiss-Prot protein existence level 1. Represses expression from the ttgABC operon promoter and its own expression. Binds to a promoter region between the divergently transcribed ttgR and ttgABC genes/operons; in the presence of chloramphenicol or tetracycline this binding no longer occurs and ttgR and ttgABC are derepressed. This suggests that TtgR binds these antibiotics. From Pseudomonas putida (strain DOT-T1E).
   3967..4014    +  terminator     T7 terminator: transcription terminator for bacteriophage T7 RNA polymerase
>Addgene plasmid #62565 | pJKR-H-ttgR | depositor full sequence | sequence record 102834 | pJKR-H-ttgR sequence 4052 bps
TCCGCTCATGAGACAATAACCCTGATAAATGCTTCAATAATATTGAAAAAGGAAGAGTATGAGTATTCAA
CATTTCCGTGTCGCCCTTATTCCCTTTTTTGCGGCATTTTGCCTTCCTGTTTTTGCTCACCCAGAAACGC
TGGTGAAAGTAAAAGATGCTGAAGATCAGTTGGGTGCACGAGTGGGTTACATCGAACTGGATCTCAACAG
CGGTAAGATCCTTGAGAGTTTTCGCCCCGAAGAACGTTTTCCAATGATGAGCACTTTTAAAGTTCTGCTA
TGTGGCGCGGTATTATCCCGTATTGACGCCGGGCAAGAGCAACTCGGTCGCCGCATACACTATTCTCAGA
ATGACTTGGTTGAGTACTCACCAGTCACAGAAAAGCATCTTACGGATGGCATGACAGTAAGAGAATTATG
CAGTGCTGCCATAACCATGAGTGATAACACTGCGGCCAACTTACTTCTGACAACGATCGGAGGACCGAAG
GAGCTAACCGCTTTTTTGCACAACATGGGGGATCATGTAACTCGCCTTGATCGTTGGGAACCGGAGCTGA
ATGAAGCCATACCAAACGACGAGCGTGACACCACGATGCCTGTAGCAATGGCAACAACGTTGCGCAAACT
ATTAACTGGCGAACTACTTACTCTAGCTTCCCGGCAACAATTGATAGACTGGATGGAGGCGGATAAAGTT
GCAGGACCACTTCTGCGCTCGGCCCTTCCGGCTGGCTGGTTTATTGCTGATAAATCTGGAGCCGGTGAGC
GTGGCTCTCGCGGTATCATTGCAGCACTGGGGCCAGATGGTAAGCCCTCCCGTATCGTAGTTATCTACAC
GACGGGGAGTCAGGCAACTATGGATGAACGAAATAGACAGATCGCTGAGATAGGTGCCTCACTGATTAAG
CATTGGTAACTGTCAGACCAAGTTTACTCATATATACTTTAGATTGATTTAAAACTTCATTTTTAATTTA
AAAGGATCTAGGTGAAGATCCTTTTTGATAATCTCATGACCAAAATCCCTTAACGTGGGTTTTCGTTCCA
CTGAGCGTCAGACCCCGTAGAAAAGATCAAAGGATCATCTTGAGATCCTTTTTTTCTGCGCGTAATCTGC
TGCTTGCAAACAAAAAAACCACCGCTACCAGCGGTGGTTTGTTTGCCGGATCAAGAGCTACCAACTCTTT
TTCCGAAGGTAACTGGCTTCAGCAGAGCGCAGATACCAAATACTGTTCTTCTAGTGTAGCCGTAGTTAGG
CCACCACTTCAAGAACTCTGTAGCACCGCCTACATACCTCGCTCTGCTAATCCTGTTACCAGTGGCTGCT
GCCAGTGGCGATAAGTCGTGTCTTACCGGGTTGGACTCAAGACGATAGTTACCGGATAAGGCGCAGCGGT
CGGGCTGAACGGGGGGTTCGTGCACACAGCCCAGCTTGGAGCGAACGACCTACACCGAACTGAGATACCT
ACAGCGTGAGCTATGAGAAAGCGCCACGCTTCCCGAAGGGAGAAAGGCGGACAGGTATCCGGTAAGCGGC
AGGGTCGGAACAGGAGAGCGCACGAGGGAGCTTCCAGGGGGAAACGCCTGGTATCTTTATAGTCCTGTCG
GGTTTCGCCACCTCTGACTTGAGCGTCGATTTTTGTGATGCTCGTCAGGGGGGCGGAGCCTATGGAAAAA
CGCCAGCAACGCGGCCTTTTTACGGTTCCTGGCCTTTTGCTGGCCTTTTGCTCAGGCTGTTTTGGCGGAT
GAGAGAAGATTTTCAGCCTGATACAGATTAAATCAGAACGCAGAAGCGGTCTGATAAAACAGAATTTGCC
TGGCGGCAGTAGCGCGGTGGTCCCACCTGACCCCATGCCGAACTCAGAAGTGAAACGCCGTAGCGCCGAT
GGTAGTGTGGGGTCTCCCCATGCGAGAGTAGGGAACTGCCAGGCATCAAATAAAACGAAAGGCTCAGTCG
AAAGACTGGGCCTTTCGTTTTATCTGTTGTTTGTCGGTGAACGCTCTCCTGAGTAGGACAAATCCGCCGG
GAGCGGATTTGAACGTTGCGAAGCAACGGCCCGGAGGGTGGCGGGCAGGACGCCCGCCATAAACTGCCAG
GCATCAAATTAAGCAGAAGGCCATCCTGACGGATGGCCTTTTTGCGTTTCTACAAACTCTGCTAGCAAGT
AAGGCCGACCACCCAGCAGTATTTACAAACAACCATGAATGTAAGTATATTCCTTAGCAACATTTAACTT
TAAGAAGGAGATATACATATGCGTAAAGGTGAAGAACTGTTCACCGGTGTTGTTCCGATCCTGGTTGAAC
TGGACGGTGACGTTAACGGTCACAAATTCTCTGTTCGTGGTGAAGGTGAAGGTGACGCTACCAACGGTAA
ACTGACCCTGAAATTCATCTGCACCACCGGTAAACTGCCGGTTCCGTGGCCGACCCTGGTTACCACCCTG
ACCTACGGTGTTCAGTGCTTCGCTCGTTACCCGGACCACATGAAACAGCACGACTTCTTCAAATCTGCTA
TGCCGGAAGGTTACGTTCAGGAACGTACCATCTCTTTCAAAGACGACGGTACCTACAAAACCCGTGCTGA
AGTTAAATTCGAAGGTGACACCCTGGTTAACCGTATCGAACTGAAAGGTATCGACTTCAAAGAAGACGGT
AACATCCTGGGTCACAAACTGGAATACAACTTCAACTCTCACAACGTTTACATCACCGCTGACAAACAGA
AAAACGGTATCAAAGCTAACTTCAAAATCCGTCACAACGTTGAAGACGGTTCTGTTCAGCTGGCTGACCA
CTACCAGCAGAACACCCCGATCGGTGACGGTCCGGTTCTGCTGCCGGACAACCACTACCTGTCTACCCAG
TCTGTTCTGTCTAAAGACCCGAACGAAAAACGTGACCACATGGTTCTGCTGGAATTCGTTACCGCTGCTG
GTATCACCCACGGTATGGACGAACTGTACAAAGATGCATGCCAGTTCTAGCATAACCCTAATGAGTGAGC
TAACTTACATTAATTGCGTTGCGCCTTAATTAACGGCACTCCTCAGCAAATATAATGACCCTCTTGATAA
CCCAAGAGGGCATTTTTTAATGCCCATGGCGTTTACCACAGCTAACACCACGTCGTCCCTATCTGCTGCC
CTAGGTCTATGAGTGGTTGCTGGATAACTTTACGGGCATGCATAAGGCTCGTAGGCTATATTCAGGGAGA
CCACAACGGTTTCCCTCTACAAATAATTTTGTTTAACTTTGAAATAAGGAGGTAATACAAATGGTGCGTC
GCACCAAAGAAGAAGCACAGGAAACGCGTGCGCAGATTATCGAAGCGGCCGAACGCGCGTTTTATAAACG
TGGTGTGGCACGTACCACGCTGGCAGATATTGCAGAACTGGCAGGTGTTACCCGCGGTGCAATCTACTGG
CATTTCAACAATAAAGCCGAACTGGTTCAGGCACTGCTGGATTCTCTGCACGAAACGCATGATCACCTGG
CCCGTGCAAGCGAATCTGAAGATGAACTGGACCCGCTGGGCTGCATGCGCAAACTGCTGCTGCAGGTGTT
TAACGAACTGGTTCTGGATGCACGTACCCGTCGCATTAATGAAATCCTGCATCACAAATGCGAATTTACG
GATGATATGTGTGAAATTCGTCAGCAGCGCCAGAGCGCCGTGCTGGATTGTCATAAAGGTATCACCCTGG
CACTGGCAAACGCAGTTCGTCGCGGTCAGCTGCCGGGTGAACTGGATGTGGAACGCGCAGCGGTTGCGAT
GTTTGCCTATGTGGATGGCCTGATTGGTCGTTGGCTGCTGCTGCCGGATAGTGTTGACCTGCTGGGCGAT
GTGGAAAAATGGGTTGATACCGGTCTGGATATGCTGCGTCTGAGCCCGGCGCTGCGCAAATAATAAGCGA
CTAAAAAATTGAATGTAGGAAACCAACATGCCAGTTCGAGCAATAACTAGCATAACCCCTTGGGGCCTCT
AAACGGGTCTTGAGGGGTTTTTTGCTGAAACCTCAGGCATTTGAGAAGCACACGGTCACACT
