>Addgene plasmid #62565 | pJKR-H-ttgR | addgene partial sequence | sequence record 107454 | rrnB-T1-term-F 5'-ACGAAAGGCTCAGTCGAAAG-3'
ACGCTCTCCTGAGTAGGACAAATCCGCCGGGAGCGGATTTGAACGTTGCGAAGCAACGGCCCGGAGGGTG
GCGGGCAGGACGCCCGCCATAAACTGCCAGGCATCAAATTAAGCAGAAGGCCATCCTGACGGATGGCCTT
TTTGCGTTTCTACAAACTCTGCTAGCAAGTAAGGCCGACCACCCAGCAGTATTTACAAACAACCATGAAT
GTAAGTATATTCCTTA
