>Addgene plasmid #62565 | pJKR-H-ttgR | addgene partial sequence | sequence record 107514 | pGalW-R 5'-AAAGGGAATAAGGGCGACAC-3'
TATTATTGAAGCATTTATCAGGGTTATTGTCTCATGAGCGGAAGTGTGACCGTGTGCTTCTCAAATGCCT
GAGGTTTCAGCAAAAAACCCCTCAAGACCCGTTTAGAGGCCCCAAGGGGTTATGCTAGTTATTGCTCGAA
CTGGCATGTTGGTTTCCTACATTCAATTTTTTAGTCGCTTATTATTTGCGCAGCGCCGGGCTCAGACGCA
GCATATCCAGACCGGTATCAACCCATTTTTCCACATCGCCCAGCAGGTCAACACTATCCGGCAGCAGCAG
CCAACGACCAATCAGGCCATCCACATAGGCAAACATCGCAACCGCTGCGCGTTCCACATCCAGTTCACCC
GGCAGCTGACCGCGACGAACTGCGTTTGCCAGTGCCAGGGTGATACCTTTATGACAATCCAGCACGGCGC
TCTGGCGCTGCTGACGAATTTCACACATATCATCCGTAAATTCGCATTTGTGATGCAGGATTTCATTAAT
GCGACGGGTACGTGCATCCAGAACCAGTTCGTTAAACACCTGCAGCAGCAGTTTGCGCATGCAGCCCAGC
GGGTCCAGTTCATCTTCAGATTCGCTTGCACGGGCCAGGTGATCATGCGTTTCGTGCAGAGAATCCAGCA
GTGCCTGAACCAGTTCGGCTTTATTGTTGAAATGCCAGTAGATTGCACCGCGGGTAACACCTGCCAGTTC
TGCAATATCTGCCAGCGTGGTACGTGCCACACCACGTTTATAAAACGCGCGTTCGGCCGCTTCGATAATC
TGCGCACGCGTTTCCTGTGCTTCTTCTTTGGTGCGACGCACCATTTGTATTACCTCCTTATTTCAAAGTT
AAACAAAATTATTTGTAGAGGGAAACCGTTGTGGTCTCCCTGAATATAGCCTACGAGCCTTATGCATG
