>Addgene plasmid #62565 | pJKR-H-ttgR | addgene partial sequence | sequence record 110669 | sfGFP-R 5'-gaacgtaaccttccggcata-3'
TGGTCCGGGTAACGAGCGAAGCACTGAACACCGTAGGTCAGGGTGGTAACCAGGGTCGGCCACGGAACCG
GCAGTTTACCGGTGGTGCAGATGAATTTCAGGGTCAGTTTACCGTTGGTAGCGTCACCTTCACCTTCACC
ACGAACAGAGAATTTGTGACCGTTAACGTCACCGTCCAGTTCAACCAGGATCGGAACAACACCGGTGAAC
AGTTCTTCACCTTTACGCATATGTATATCTCCTTCTTAAAGTTAAATGTTGCTAAGGAATATACTTACAT
TCATGGTTGTTTGTAAATACTGCTGGGTGGTCGGCCTTACTTGCTAGCAGAGTTTGTAGAAACGCAAAAA
GGCCATCCGTCAGGATGGCCTTCTGCTTAATTTGATGCCTGGCAGTTTATGGCGGGCGTCCTGCCCGCCA
CCCTCCGGGCCGTTGCTTCGCAACGTTCAAATCCGCTCCCGGCGGATTTGTCCTACTCAGGAGAGCGTTC
ACCGACAAACAACAGATAAAACGAAAGGCCCAGTCTTTCGACTGAGCCTTTCGTTTTATTTGATGCCTGG
CAGTTCCCTACTCTCGCATGGGGAGACCCCACACTACCATCGGCGCTACGGCGTTTCACTTCTGAGTTCG
GCATGGGGTCAGGTGGGACCACCGCGCTACTGCCGCCAGGCAAATTCTGTTTTATCAGACCGCTTCTGCG
TTCTGATTTAATCTGTATCAGGCTGAAAATCTTCTCTCATCCGCCAAAACAGCCATGAGCAAAAGGCCAG
CAAAAGGCCAGGAACCGT
