>Addgene plasmid #62565 | pJKR-H-ttgR | addgene partial sequence | sequence record 112339 | pBR322ori-F 5'-GGGAAACGCCTGGTATCTTT-3'
GTCGATTTTTGTGATGCTCGTCAGGGGGGCGGAGCCTATGGAAAAACGCCAGCAACGCGGCCTTTTTACG
GTTCCTGGCCTTTTGCTGGCCTTTTGCTCATGGCTGTTTTGGCGGATGAGAGAAGATTTTCAGCCTGATA
CAGATTAAATCAGAACGCAGAAGCGGTCTGATAAAACAGAATTTGCCTGGCGGCAGTAGCGCGGTGGTCC
CACCTGACCCCATGCCGAACTCAGAAGTGAAACGCCGTAGCGCCGATGGTAGTGTGGGGTCTCCCCATGC
GAGAGTAGGGAACTGCCAGGCATCAAATAAAACGAAAGGCTCAGTCGAAAGACTGGGCCTTTCGTTTTAT
CTGTTGTTTGTCGGTGAACGCTCTCCTGAGTAGGACAAATCCGCCGGGAGCGGATTTGAACGTTGCGAAG
CAACGGCCCGGAGGGGTGGCGGGCAGGACGCCCGCCATAAACTGCCAGGCATCAAATTAAGCAGAAGGCC
ATCCTGACGGATGGCCTTTTTGCGTTTCTACAAACTCTGCTAGCAAGTAAGGCCGACCACCCAGCAGTAT
TTACAAACAACCATGAATGTAAGTATATTCCTTAGCAACATTTAACTTTAAGAAGGAGATATACATATGC
GTAAAGGTGAAGAACTGTTCACCGGTGTTGTTCCGATCCTGGTTGAACTGGACGGTGACGTTAACGGTCA
CAAATTCTCTGTTCGTGGTGAAGGTGAAGGTGACGCTACCAACGGTAAACTGACCCTGAAATTCATCTGC
ACCAC
